Addgene plasmid #191793: pFA6a-HISMX6-pIME2
Purpose: Yeast gene induction with meiotic promoter
Depositing lab: Dean Dawson. Depositing organization: Oklahoma Medical Research Foundation.
Backbone
  Vector backbone: pFA6a
  Backbone size w/o insert (bp): 2448
  Total vector size (bp): 2802
  Vector type: Yeast genomic targeting
  Selectable markers: HIS3
Growth in bacteria
  Bacterial resistance: Ampicillin, 100 μg/mL
  Growth temperature: 37°C
  Growth strain: DH5alpha
  Copy number: Unknown
Gene/Insert
  Gene/Insert name: HIS3 pIME2
  Species: S. cerevisiae (budding yeast)
  Insert size (bp): 2354
  Cloning method: Unknown
  Sequencing primers: 5′ SP6; 3′ T7
Terms and licenses: Academic/Nonprofit Terms; Industry Terms: Not Available to Industry
How to cite: pFA6a-HISMX6-pIME2 was a gift from Dean Dawson (Addgene plasmid # 191793 ; http://n2t.net/addgene:191793 ; RRID:Addgene_191793)
