[The description below was written by a language model from this plasmid's Addgene catalogue record and pLannotate feature annotations shown in this document.]
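Description:
pFA6a-HISMX6-pIME2 is a yeast genomic targeting plasmid built on the pFA6a backbone, the family of vectors generally used as PCR templates for producing integration cassettes that are directed into the Saccharomyces cerevisiae genome by homologous recombination. It carries no yeast replication origin in the annotated features, which fits that integrative role. In E. coli it is propagated through a high-copy ColE1/pUC-type origin and selected with ampicillin via the β-lactamase gene and its native promoter. Short fragments annotated as lacI, rop and bom are backbone remnants rather than functional elements.

The payload is listed as HIS3 plus pIME2. The selectable module is an MX-style cassette in which the Ashbya gossypii TEF promoter and TEF terminator flank a histidine biosynthesis coding sequence, annotated by similarity to S. cerevisiae HIS3, allowing selection of integrants by histidine prototrophy. The IME2 promoter itself was not recognised by the automated annotation. A stretch of roughly 1 kb between the SP6 promoter and the TEF promoter is unannotated and could plausibly hold it, but the record does not confirm its position or orientation relative to the marker. SP6 and T7 promoters flank the insert and serve as sequencing primer sites.

The stated purpose is yeast gene induction with a meiotic promoter. This suggests placing a chosen gene under IME2 promoter control so that it is expressed during meiosis, with the linked marker used to select integrants. The catalogue's total size of 2,802 bp disagrees with the 4,802 nt sequenced record, which matches the sum of the stated backbone and insert sizes.
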