Features (pLannotate 1.2.2; 11 found; start..end, strand, type, name):
   1075..1418    +  promoter       TEF promoter: Ashbya gossypii TEF promoter
   1461..2114    +  CDS            HIS3: HIS7_YEAST - Experimental evidence at protein level: Swiss-Prot protein existence level 1. From Saccharomyces cerevisiae (strain ATCC 204508 / S288c) (Baker's yeast).
   2121..2318    +  terminator     TEF terminator: Ashbya gossypii TEF terminator
   2423..2441    -  promoter       T7 promoter: promoter for bacteriophage T7 RNA polymerase
   2463..2516    -  CDS            lacI (fragment): lac repressor; lacI; The lac repressor binds to the lac operator to inhibit transcription in E. coli. This inhibition can be relieved by adding lactose or isopropyl-β-D-thiogalactopyranoside (IPTG).
   2699..3287    -  rep_origin     ori: high-copy-number ColE1/pMB1/pBR322/pUC origin of replication
   3458..4318    -  CDS            AmpR: β-lactamase; bla; confers resistance to ampicillin, carbenicillin, and related antibiotics
   4319..4423    -  promoter       AmpR promoter: bla
   4518..4553    +  CDS            rop (fragment): Rop protein, which maintains plasmids at low copy number; rop
   4655..4706    +  misc_feature   bom (fragment): basis of mobility region from pBR322
   4769..4787    +  promoter       SP6 promoter: promoter for bacteriophage SP6 RNA polymerase
>Addgene plasmid #191793 | pFA6a-HISMX6-pIME2 | addgene full sequence | sequence record 377877 | Addgene NGS Result
GAAGCTTCGTACGCCATTTTGAGATCCGGGTTTTAAATGACCTATTAAGTTAAGCTTAGTACTCTTCTTT
TATTACGTCTGTATCACGTTCCTTTTCAATGAATATTTAAGAACACGATTAACTTTTCTGATAAGCCTGG
TAAATAAATACAGGTTTATATTCTCTAGACAGCCACCTTAACCGACTGGAGTGTCCTTTATATCTTTACC
CAAAAAATAAAACTTTTAGGAGAAGGGGTAACAAACTGAAAAGGGAAAGGGTAAAGTAAAGGTAACTGTA
AACTATTTTGAAAGATAGATCTTGTAACTTCTTTCTCGTTGAGTGATATTGGAAAATAAAAATGAAATGA
ATGTGTGAAGACAGAAGAAGTTATTCAGGAAAAGAAAATGGACAGACCGGTGAGTTGCTACCTTAATATA
TCTATTTGATTACACACATTACTTCTTTACCTCTTTGCAACCAGCACTTGTCTGTGGCTTTTTGCCGCCG
AAGTCCCGCGCCTTTTCCCTGTTGAATTGCATTTAAGACACAAGGCTGACATTTATTAATGATAGAGATT
TCCACAAAAACTCAAATAGCCGCCGTAACATAAATTATTGGACAACCGGAGAAAAGGATATTTTAAGGCA
CCAGCGGGTAATACATCTTTATTTCTCCAAGTTTAAAAAGCGTATTTGGAAAAGCTGTGCCACTCAGATT
TTTGTGAGAGTTTTCTTTTTCTACTTACCATGAGTGCGGAGTCTTGGTGAAACAGCTACTGAGAGAATAG
GTATCTGGGTTACCAGTGTAGTTAGCTACAACATGTTCGAAATGCATGGTAGAGTCTGGGTTTCGTTCCC
TTTGGCTTGTTAAGGCCGAAGATTGCTTTGGTCTGGATGGGCGGAGCCCAAATTTTATTGTTGAACTATT
TTTAGATTAAGAAAAACAGCGCCAAATTTTACCCGGCTTATGGCTCCTCCCTTGGTACTCCCATTTTTAT
GACGTAGCAGTTGTCCCGCTTGTTTCAACTCCTCGAGAAAAGTGGGGCATTGGGTGTTTAGCTTGCCTCG
TCCCCGCCGGGTCACCCGGCCAGCGACATGGAGGCCCAGAATACCCTCCTTGACAGTCTTGACGTGCGCA
GCTCAGGGGCATGATGTGACTGTCGCCCGTACATTTAGCCCATACATCCCCATGTATAATCATTTGCATC
CATACATTTTGATGGCCGCACGGCGCGAAGCAAAAATTACGGCTCCTCGCTGCAGACCTGCGAGCAGGGA
AACGCTCCCCTCACAGACGCGTTGAATTGTCCCCACGCCGCGCCCCTGTAGAGAAATATAAAAGGTTAGG
ATTTGCCACTGAGGTTCTTCTTTCATATACTTCCTTTTAAAATCTTGCTAGGATACAGTTCTCACATCAC
ATCCGAACATAAACAACCATGGCAGAACCAGCCCAAAAAAAGCAAAAACAAACTGTTCAGGAGCGCAAGG
CGTTTATCTCCCGTATCACTAATGAAACTAAAATTCAAATCGCTATTTCGCTGAATGGTGGTTATATTCA
AATAAAAGATTCGATTCTTCCTGCAAAGAAGGATGACGATGTAGCTTCCCAAGCTACTCAGTCACAGGTC
ATCGATATTCACACAGGTGTTGGCTTTTTGGATCATATGATCCATGCGTTGGCAAAACACTCTGGTTGGT
CTCTTATTGTTGAATGTATTGGTGACCTGCACATTGACGATCACCATACTACCGAAGATTGCGGTATCGC
ATTAGGGCAAGCGTTCAAAGAAGCAATGGGTGCTGTCCGTGGTGTAAAAAGATTCGGTACTGGGTTCGCA
CCATTGGATGAGGCGCTATCACGTGCCGTAGTCGATTTATCTAGTAGACCATTTGCTGTAATCGACCTTG
GATTGAAGAGAGAGATGATTGGTGATTTATCCACTGAAATGATTCCACACTTTTTGGAAAGTTTCGCGGA
GGCGGCCAGAATTACTTTGCATGTTGATTGTCTGAGAGGTTTCAACGATCACCACAGAAGTGAGAGTGCG
TTCAAGGCTTTGGCTGTTGCCATAAGAGAAGCTATTTCTAGCAATGGCACCAATGACGTTCCCTCAACCA
AAGGTGTTTTGATGTGAAGTACTGACAATAAAAAGATTCTTGTTTTCAAGAACTTGTCATTTGTATAGTT
TTTTTATATTGTAGTTGTTCTATTTTAATCAAATGTTAGCGTGATTTATATTTTTTTTCGCCTCGACATC
ATCTGCCCAGATGCGAAGTTAAGTGCGCAGAAAGTAATATCATGCGTCAATCGTATGTGAATGCTGGTCG
CTATACTGCTGTCGATTCGATACTAACGCCGCCATCCAGTTTAAACGAGCTCGAATTCATCGATGATATC
AGATCCACTAGTGGCCTATGCGGCCGCGGATCTGCCGGTCTCCCTATAGTGAGTCGTATTAATTTCGATA
AGCCAGGTTAACCTGCATTAATGAATCGGCCAACGCGCGGGGAGAGGCGGTTTGCGTATTGGGCGCTCTT
CCGCTTCCTCGCTCACTGACTCGCTGCGCTCGGTCGTTCGGCTGCGGCGAGCGGTATCAGCTCACTCAAA
GGCGGTAATACGGTTATCCACAGAATCAGGGGATAACGCAGGAAAGAACATGTGAGCAAAAGGCCAGCAA
AAGGCCAGGAACCGTAAAAAGGCCGCGTTGCTGGCGTTTTTCCATAGGCTCCGCCCCCCTGACGAGCATC
ACAAAAATCGACGCTCAAGTCAGAGGTGGCGAAACCCGACAGGACTATAAAGATACCAGGCGTTTCCCCC
TGGAAGCTCCCTCGTGCGCTCTCCTGTTCCGACCCTGCCGCTTACCGGATACCTGTCCGCCTTTCTCCCT
TCGGGAAGCGTGGCGCTTTCTCATAGCTCACGCTGTAGGTATCTCAGTTCGGTGTAGGTCGTTCGCTCCA
AGCTGGGCTGTGTGCACGAACCCCCCGTTCAGCCCGACCGCTGCGCCTTATCCGGTAACTATCGTCTTGA
GTCCAACCCGGTAAGACACGACTTATCGCCACTGGCAGCAGCCACTGGTAACAGGATTAGCAGAGCGAGG
TATGTAGGCGGTGCTACAGAGTTCTTGAAGTGGTGGCCTAACTACGGCTACACTAGAAGAACAGTATTTG
GTATCTGCGCTCTGCTGAAGCCAGTTACCTTCGGAAAAAGAGTTGGTAGCTCTTGATCCGGCAAACAAAC
CACCGCTGGTAGCGGTGGTTTTTTTGTTTGCAAGCAGCAGATTACGCGCAGAAAAAAAGGATCTCAAGAA
GATCCTTTGATCTTTTCTACGGGGTCTGACGCTCAGTGGAACGAAAACTCACGTTAAGGGATTTTGGTCA
TGAGATTATCAAAAAGGATCTTCACCTAGATCCTTTTAAATTAAAAATGAAGTTTTAAATCAATCTAAAG
TATATATGAGTAAACTTGGTCTGACAGTTACCAATGCTTAATCAGTGAGGCACCTATCTCAGCGATCTGT
CTATTTCGTTCATCCATAGTTGCCTGACTCCCCGTCGTGTAGATAACTACGATACGGGAGGGCTTACCAT
CTGGCCCCAGTGCTGCAATGATACCGCGAGACCCACGCTCACCGGCTCCAGATTTATCAGCAATAAACCA
GCCAGCCGGAAGGGCCGAGCGCAGAAGTGGTCCTGCAACTTTATCCGCCTCCATCCAGTCTATTAATTGT
TGCCGGGAAGCTAGAGTAAGTAGTTCGCCAGTTAATAGTTTGCGCAACGTTGTTGCCATTGCTACAGGCA
TCGTGGTGTCACGCTCGTCGTTTGGTATGGCTTCATTCAGCTCCGGTTCCCAACGATCAAGGCGAGTTAC
ATGATCCCCCATGTTGTGCAAAAAAGCGGTTAGCTCCTTCGGTCCTCCGATCGTTGTCAGAAGTAAGTTG
GCCGCAGTGTTATCACTCATGGTTATGGCAGCACTGCATAATTCTCTTACTGTCATGCCATCCGTAAGAT
GCTTTTCTGTGACTGGTGAGTACTCAACCAAGTCATTCTGAGAATAGTGTATGCGGCGACCGAGTTGCTC
TTGCCCGGCGTCAATACGGGATAATACCGCGCCACATAGCAGAACTTTAAAAGTGCTCATCATTGGAAAA
CGTTCTTCGGGGCGAAAACTCTCAAGGATCTTACCGCTGTTGAGATCCAGTTCGATGTAACCCACTCGTG
CACCCAACTGATCTTCAGCATCTTTTACTTTCACCAGCGTTTCTGGGTGAGCAAAAACAGGAAGGCAAAA
TGCCGCAAAAAAGGGAATAAGGGCGACACGGAAATGTTGAATACTCATACTCTTCCTTTTTCAATATTAT
TGAAGCATTTATCAGGGTTATTGTCTCATGAGCGGATACATATTTGAATGTATTTAGAAAAATAAACAAA
TAGGGGTTCCGCGCACATTTCCCCGAAAAGTGCCACCTGACGTCTAAGAAACCATTATTATCATGACATT
AACCTATAAAAATAGGCGTATCACGAGGCCCTTTCGTCTCGCGCGTTTCGGTGATGACGGTGAAAACCTC
TGACACATGCAGCTCCCGGAGACGGTCACAGCTTGTCTGTAAGCGGATGCCGGGAGCAGACAAGCCCGTC
AGGGCGCGTCAGCGGGTGTTGGCGGGTGTCGGGGCTGGCTTAACTATGCGGCATCAGAGCAGATTGTACT
GAGAGTGCACCATATGGACATATTGTCGTTAGAACGCGGCTACAATTAATACATAACCTTATGTATCATA
CACATACGATTTAGGTGACACTATAGAACGCGGCCGCCAGCT
